>Addgene plasmid #118244 | pBSV2G_P0826-BB0323-mCherryBb | depositor full sequence | sequence record 223355 | Full Sequence
CCAAAATCCCTTAACGTGAGTTTTCGTTCCACTGAGCGTCAGACCCCGTAGAAAAGATCAAAGGATCTTC
TTGAGATCCTTTTTTTCTGCGCGTAATCTGCTGCTTGCAAACAAAAAAACCACCGCTACCAGCGGTGGTT
TGTTTGCCGGATCAAGAGCTACCAACTCTTTTTCCGAAGGTAACTGGCTTCAGCAGAGCGCAGATACCAA
ATACTGTCCTTCTAGTGTAGCCGTAGTTAGGCCACCACTTCAAGAACTCTGTAGCACCGCCTACATACCT
CGCTCTGCTAATCCTGTTACCAGTGGCTGCTGCCAGTGGCGATAAGTCGTGTCTTACCGGGTTGGACTCA
AGACGATAGTTACCGGATAAGGCGCAGCGGTCGGGCTGAACGGGGGGTTCGTGCACACAGCCCAGCTTGG
AGCGAACGACCTACACCGAACTGAGATACCTACAGCGTGAGCTATGAGAAAGCGCCACGCTTCCCGAAGG
GAGAAAGGCGGACAGGTATCCGGTAAGCGGCAGGGTCGGAACAGGAGAGCGCACGAGGGAGCTTCCAGGG
GGAAACGCCTGGTATCTTTATAGTCCTGTCGGGTTTCGCCACCTCTGACTTGAGCGTCGATTTTTGTGAT
GCTCGTCAGGGGGGCGGAGCCTATGGAAAAACGCCAGCAACGCGGCCTTTTTACGGTTCCTGGGCTTTTG
CTGGCCTTTTGCTCACATGTTCTTTCCTGCACTAGATCCCCGGCAAGTTCATCCTTAGGGTTTCCATATC
TCTTAAAAAGTCAATTTCTGCTTGATTAATTTCTTGTGGATTATTGTTTTTGCGGTTTTTCATTTTTTAT
CTCCTTGAGTATTGAATTTTTTCTTATATATAAATATATAGCAAAAACTATTTTTGCCAACTTTTTTACA
AAAAATTTTTTATTAAAACACTTAGGGCTTTGCTAAATTCTCTTTTAAAAGAACTTAGTAAAGCCCTATG
GATTTAAGAACTGATTATACTTACGTAGTAAAAATACTACAGATATTAATAGTATAGACCATATCAAAAT
CATAATCAATTTATATTTATCTAAAATTGTAGTCCATACAAAATACAAAAAAATTAGGTTTTTCTAAATT
CTATTTTAAAAGAACTTAGTAACACCTAATCTCTAAATTACTTACAAAATTCTAAAATTAGATTTTTAGT
TCTTCATATTTCTTTAAAAGTTTTTTAAGAAAATCTTTTTGATTTTCAAAAATTTCATGCATCATAAAAC
TAGTAAATTTGGATTTTTTTTTGTAAAAATCATAACTTTCTTGGGTTTTAAGTTGAAATCTTAATGGTTT
TATTGGATTTTGCCTAGATTTTTTTAACGCCGGACTTTCTTTATCTTTTATAAAATTATAAGAATTTTTA
ATACCATTTTCTATTAAATAATCTTCTTTTATAAGCCCCTCTTGCAGTGCAGTTGCTAATCTTAAATACT
TATACGCTTGAGTTTTTGCTACATCAAAGTCTTTTATAAAATCAAGAAAAGTTTTATAACCATCAAATTT
ATAATATTGATTATCTTTTATTTCTTTTAAAATTTTAATATTTTCCACCCTGTGGAATATTTCTTTTTTG
AAATTGTCATTTAACTTTTCCTTTAGTGTCTTGTAATAAGAAATTTTACTTTCATTAATCATTAAATTTT
GTTCAACATAAGTATCTATCTTTTTTGTTAAAACTTTAACAACACGTTTTTTTTCCATAAAAATTTTCCT
TTATTTTTGCAACATTTTCCTTAATTGATATAATTGTTACTATTTTAGATTTTTTAATATCCACTTAAGA
ATTAATCCCTCACTAGAATATTTTTTATTATAGAATTCATATACATGTTTTTCTAAATCTATAAATTTAT
CAACAATTGCTTTATTATAGGGTGTATCTATCTTTTCTTTTCTTAATAATCGTCTCATATTCTTTAAATA
ACAACAAACACTGCCGGTTTTAAACCTAAATTCTATGTAATATATTTTTGAAAAAGTATATACATTTTCA
ACCCCGTTTATTTCATACTTTACAAAAACATTATTTATTGGTTTTCTATAACCATAGTAAATGCCTAAAA
ATTTGTCCCCGTCTTTCATAGGATATAGATAAAGTTTTTGAATCTCTGATTTATCTAATAATTTTTCAAA
AAAAATTATACACCGCTTTTGTTTGTTACTAACTACTCTATGCAATGCCTTTAATATTTTTGTGTGATAT
ATATTTTTATCACCTTTTTTTTCTTTCAGCAGGAAGATACTTTCTTTTGGAAATTTAATTTTTTGTTCAT
TTATTCTTGCAGCCTTAAGTCCGATTTTCATATTTAATCCTTATATAGCCTTTCTATTTAATTCTTTTAA
ACTCAATAAACTTTTTTGGTTTTTCATTAGTTCTAATAATTCGCAATAATATGTGCAAAACACTTTATTG
TATTCTATTTTCTTTTGGTTATTCAAATATTCTTTTATAATTGGCTTTAGAAGTTCAATATTTACTTCTT
TTTTTAGTTGTTCAATAAGGATATTGAAAATGTTTGTTTTTAAATCTTGATAATTTTGTTGAGAATTTTC
TTTTTTTCTTTCAATTGACTTCTCTAATTTACGCTTTATATTGTTTAAATCGCTATATTTATGACTTTCA
ATAATAAAATGAGGCTTAAATTTGTAATTTTCGTATATTTTTTGGAAACTTGTTTCTAATTGTTTAGAAT
TATATTCATTTTTTTCAAATTCTTTTTGAGTGTTGCATAGAATTTCCTTTAATTTTTCTTGTTTTTCTTT
CATACAAGATTTAGTAAAATGTATATTTTTATTTTTTAGTAATTTAATTTCTATTATTTTTATGATTTTA
AGTATTTTGATTATATTATCTTTATCAATATTTAAATTGAATAAAATTGTAAGAAAAATTGAAAGAATTT
TTTTACATAAAAAGTTACATTTATTGAAGTAATTTCTTACTTGATACTTTTCTATTTCATTAATCTTTCT
TTCTTCTTTTATATTATTTTTATTATTTAAACACTCCTTTAAATCTACACTCCCATTTTTAGTAAATCTA
TCTTTAAGGCCCCTTGAAACTCTATTTTGAAATCTTAAATCTTTTTTTTCTTGAAAGTATTTATAGATTT
TTTGGTAACATTCTTTTTTTGAAAAATTAAGTTGATAGTATATTTCGGTCCCCAAATTTACCCCTAAGTG
TTTGTGATAATTAGTTGTGACTTTAAATTCTTTTTCTAATTTGTAAAGGTAATTTTGCAGTGTTTTTAGT
TTAACGGGTGTTTGACTATTTCTTTTAAGGTTTTCATTAAAGTAATAGAGTATGTTTTTTTGTGTGTATT
TCTTATATGTTTTATTTATGTACGCTAGTGTTGAGATAAGAACTACTAATTTATACTGTAATTTATTGTA
GCAAGTTGTGGTTTTACTGGTTTTGTTTATATTAGATAAGTTTTCCATTTATAGCTCCTTGAATACCGGA
TTTTTTATCTATAAAGTATATATATCACAATTTTGATTTAAAAGTAAATTCTTTTTTTAAAAATACAAAA
ATTTTTTATAAATTATATAGACCATGATATTGTATTAATACTAATTGATTTTAATTTAAGGTTGAACTAA
AATAAACATAGTTTTGTAGAAAATAATTTTTCATTATTTTGCTACTTGATATTGGATCGTAAAAATATTA
GGGCTTTACAAAGTTCTTTTAAAAGAGAATTAGTAAAGCCCTAAGTCTTTTAATAAAAAATTTTTTGTAA
AAAAGTTGGCAAAAATAGTTTTTGCTATATATTTATATATAAGAAAAAATTCAATACTCAAGGAGATAAA
AAATGGAAAACTTAAACAATAATCCACAAAAAATTAATCAAATAAATAAGCAAACTAATTTTATTGGTTT
TGAAAATTTTATAGAACTTGATAATCAAGTTAATCAAACTAAAGAAAAAAGTAAATTAAGTAAGATAGGT
AAGAAATTACCCGGAATAAGCAGTCAAGTCTAGTGCGGCCGCGCCCAATACGCAAACCGCCTCTCCCCGC
GCGTTGGCCGATTCATTAATGCAGCTGGCACGACAGGTTTCCCGACTGGAAAGCGGGCAGTGAGCGCAAC
GCAATTAATGTGAGTTAGCTCACTCATTAGGCACCCCAGGCTTTACACTTTATGCTTCCGGCTCGTATGT
TGTGTGGAATTGTGAGCGGATAACAATTTCACACAGGAAACAGCTATGACATGATTACGAATTCGAGCTC
GGCAATAGAAGAATCTATAGAAAGCATAAAAAGCCTTATAGAAAACAAAGAATACATACAAAAGTTACAT
TTTATAAAAAAATTAATAAATAAGGTTTACAAAAAATTAAATTACTTTTTTTAAAAACTAAACTTTGAAA
GCCTTGTTATAATATAAAATATAATAATCAAATATTATTCAAAGTTAACAGCAATGAAGTTTATAATAAA
TTGGATCCAGGAGGTCTATGAATATAAAGAATAAATTAATATCGCTGCTAATTGTAGTAGCAATCTCTTT
TATCGCATGCAAAACGCCTCCAGAATCAAGAGAGAGTAAAAATGCTAAAATTGCACAACCAGATAATAAA
AATTTTCAATTAAGAGATATAAAAGACATTAAAAATGAACTAATAAGAGAACGGGGACATCTTTTTTATT
CCAAAGAGTTTAATGAAGCTGAAAGATTAGAAGAAGCAATGAAACAAAGTTTTTCCAAAAAAAAAGCAAT
AGAAGGAAATGAAATTGCTCTAAAAGTACTTGAAAGATACAAAACAATAATAAGAGAAACGAGGGAAAAA
AAAGAAAAAACAAATTACCTTAAAGAAAATATTGAAAAGTATCTAAACGATGCAGAAGCAAATGAAGCAT
ACATATGGATCCCGCTGGAAATCGACGAAGTAAATAATTTATATTTTGAAGCAACAAGAAAATATAAAAA
TTACGATCTTGATAATGCCCTTGACATGTATAGCAAGGCCTTTAACAGAGCACAACAAGCAGCAAAAAAT
GCCAAAGAAGCTAAAGCTTTAAAAGAAACTGATGAGAGAATGTACAAACAATTAAAAGCACTTGAAGCGG
CTTCCAACTTACCAATTTATAGCAATAATAAGCTTATAAAGCCATCTCCATGGAATGGTAGAGCATTCAT
TAAAGAAAGAAACAGTCACTTAAACCTTTTAAATACTAATAAAGACACTTATCTTCTTGGAGAAGCAGAA
ATTTCAATTCCAATAGTACTCGCATACGAAGAAAAAGTGGAAATAGCAAAAAACTCCAAACCTCAAGAAC
AATTCAAAACGCTAGAACTTATTGAAAGATCTAGAACATTGTGGGAAAAAGGGGTTGAGGCTAAAAATGT
AAAAAACTTTAGACTTGCCAATGAATTATTTTTAGAATCTGCAAGATACCTTGAAGCTTATCAAAGCAAT
GCAAGCAGCGAGCTTTACGTAATAAAAATAGGCAATACCCTATGGGGCATTTCCAAAAAATTATACAACG
ATCCTTACTTATGGCCAAAAATTTGGTTTGCCAACAGACAAAAAATACAAAATCCGGATCTAATTCATTC
TAACTGGAAGATAATAATTCCTGCCAAAGGGTACCGATCCTCTAGAGTCGACCTGCAGATGGTTAGTAAA
GGTGAAGAAGATAATATGGCTATTATTAAAGAATTTATGAGATTTAAAGTTCACATGGAAGGTAGTGTTA
ATGGTCATGAATTTGAAATTGAAGGTGAAGGTGAAGGTAGACCTTATGAAGGTACTCAAACTGCTAAATT
AAAAGTTACTAAAGGTGGTCCTTTACCTTTTGCTTGGGATATTTTAAGTCCTCAATTTATGTATGGTAGT
AAAGCATACGTTAAACATCCTGCTGATATTCCTGATTATTTAAAATTAAGTTTTCCTGAAGGTTTTAAAT
GGGAAAGAGTTATGAATTTTGAAGATGGTGGTGTTGTTACTGTTACTCAAGATAGTAGTTTACAAGATGG
TGAATTTATTTATAAAGTTAAATTAAGAGGTACTAATTTTCCTAGTGATGGTCCTGTTATGCAAAAAAAA
ACTATGGGTTGGGAAGCTAGTAGTGAAAGAATGTATCCTGAAGATGGTGCTTTAAAAGGTGAAATTAAAC
AAAGATTAAAATTAAAAGATGGTGGTCATTATGATGCTGAAGTTAAAACTACTTATAAAGCTAAAAAACC
TGTTCAATTACCTGGTGCTTATAATGTTAATATTAAATTAGATATTACTTCGCATAATGAAGATTATACT
ATTGTTGAACAATATGAAAGAGCTGAAGGTAGACATAGTACAGGTGGTATGGATGAATTATATAAATAAG
CTTGGCACTGGCCGTCGTTTTACAACGTCGTGACTGGGAAAACCCTGGCGTTACCCAACTTAATCGCCTT
GCAGCACATCCCCCTTTCGCCAGCTGGCGTAATAGCGAAGAGGCCCGCACCGATCGCCCTTCCCAACAGT
TGCGCAGCCTGAATGGCGAATGGCGCGGCCGCCCTAGGTTAATACCCGAGCTTCAAGGAAGATTTCCTAT
TAAGGTTGAACTTAAGAGCTTAAGCATAGACGATTTGAAAAAAATTTTAAAACAAACAAAAAATTCTTTA
ATAAAACAATATGTTGCGATGTTTAAGGTTTATGATTTAGATTTAAAGTTTAGTGAGGAAGCTATAGATA
GAATTGCAGAGCTTACTTTTAATATGAATCTTGAGAGTGAAAATCTTGGTGCCAGAAGACTTCACGGTGT
TATGGAAATAGTGCTTGCAGATCTTTTTTTTGAAGTGCCTGGCAGTAAGTTGAAAAAATTTGAAATAAAC
TTGGACTATGTTAATAAAAAAATACAAATTAACGAACAAAAAGATTTGAATTATTATATAATTTAGTTAA
AAGCAATTTTAAATGAGGGAGGTTTCCATATGTTACGCAGCAGCAACGATGTTACGCAGCAGGGCAGTCG
CCCTAAAACAAAGTTAGGTGGCTCAAGTATGGGCATCATTCGCACATGTAGGCTCGGCCCTGACCAAGTC
AAATCCATGCGGGCTGCTCTTGATCTTTTCGGTCGTGAGTTCGGAGACGTAGCCACCTACTCCCAACATC
AGCCGGACTCCGATTACCTCGGGAACTTGCTCCGTAGTAAGACATTCATCGCGCTTGCTGCCTTCGACCA
AGAAGCGGTTGTTGGCGCTCTCGCGGCTTACGTTCTGCCCAGGTTTGAGCAGCCGCGTAGTGAGATCTAT
ATCTATGATCTCGCAGTCTCCGGCGAGCACCGGAGGCAGGGCATTGCCACCGCGCTCATCAATCTCCTCA
AGCATGAGGCCAACGCGCTTGGTGCTTATGTGATCTACGTGCAAGCAGATTACGGTGACGATCCCGCAGT
GGCTCTCTATACAAAGTTGGGCATACGGGAAGAAGTGATGCACTTTGATATCGACCCAAGTACCGCCACC
TAACAATTCGTTCAAGCCGAGATCGGCTTACGCGT
Features (pLannotate 1.2.2; 12 found; start..end, strand, type, name):
     71..659     +  rep_origin     ori: high-copy-number ColE1/pMB1/pBR322/pUC origin of replication
   1626..1642    -  promoter       ADH1 promoter (fragment): S. cerevisiae ADH1; promoter for alcohol dehydrogenase 1
   4031..4123    +  CDS            lacI (fragment): lac repressor; lacI; The lac repressor binds to the lac operator to inhibit transcription in E. coli. This inhibition can be relieved by adding lactose or isopropyl-β-D-thiogalactopyranoside (IPTG).
   4136..4157    +  protein_bind   CAP binding site: CAP binding activates transcription in the presence of cAMP. E. coli catabolite activator protein
   4172..4202    +  promoter       lac promoter: promoter for the E. coli lac operon
   4210..4226    +  protein_bind   lac operator: The lac repressor binds to the lac operator to inhibit transcription in E. coli. This inhibition can be relieved by adding lactose or isopropyl-β-D-thiogalactopyranoside (IPTG). lac repressor encoded by lacI
   4272..4391    +  CDS            hrpA (fragment): HRPA_BORBU - Experimental evidence at protein level: Swiss-Prot protein existence level 1. Has RNA-stimulated ATPase activity and RNA helicase activity (PubMed:24367266). Involved in global regulation of gene expression (PubMed:21814569). Could be involved in RNA processing and post- transcriptional gene regulation (PubMed:24367266). Essential for both tick transmission and mouse infection (PubMed:24367266). From Borrelia burgdorferi (strain ATCC 35210 / B31 / CIP 102532 / DSM 4680).
   5636..5658    +  misc_feature   MCS (fragment): pUC18/19 multiple cloning site
   5659..6366    +  CDS            mCherry: mCherry is a basic (constitutively fluorescent) red fluorescent protein published in 2004, derived from Discosoma sp.. It is reported to be a very rapidly-maturing monomer with low acid sensitivity.
   6376..6530    +  CDS            lacZα (fragment): LacZα fragment of β-galactosidase; lacZ fragment
   6549..6923    +  CDS            hslU (fragment): HSLU_BORBU - Protein inferred from homology: Swiss-Prot protein existence level 3. ATPase subunit of a proteasome-like degradation complex; this subunit has chaperone activity. The binding of ATP and its subsequent hydrolysis by HslU are essential for unfolding of protein substrates subsequently hydrolyzed by HslV. HslU recognizes the N-terminal part of its protein substrates and unfolds these before they are guided to HslV for hydrolysis. From Borrelia burgdorferi (strain ATCC 35210 / B31 / CIP 102532 / DSM 4680).
   6960..7493    +  CDS            GmR: gentamycin acetyltransferase; aacC1; confers resistance to gentamycin
