>Addgene plasmid #118244 | pBSV2G_P0826-BB0323-mCherryBb | addgene full sequence | sequence record 231804 | Addgene NGS Result
GATAAGTTTTCCATTTATAGCTCCTTGAATACCGGATTTTTTATCTATAAAGTATATATATCACAATTTT
GATTTAAAAGTAAATTCTTTTTTTAAAAATACAAAAATTTTTTATAAATTATATAGACCATGATATTGTA
TTAATACTAATTGATTTTAATTTAAGGTTGAACTAAAATAAACATAGTTTTGTAGAAAATAATTTTTCAT
TATTTTGCTACTTGATATTGGATCGTAAAAATATTAGGGCTTTACAAAGTTCTTTTAAAAGAGAATTTAG
TAAAGCCCTAAGTCTTTTAATAAAAAATTTTTTGTAAAAAAGTTGGCAAAAATAGTTTTTGCTATATATT
TATATATAAGAAAAAATTCAATACTCAAGGAGATAAAAAATGGAAAACTTAAACAATAATCCACAAAAAA
TTAATCAAATAAATAAGCAAACTAATTTTATTGGTTTTGAAAATTTTATAGAACTTGATAATCAAGTTAA
TCAAACTAAAGAAAAAAGTAAATTAAGTAAGATAGGTAAGAAATTACCCGGAATAAGCAGTCAAGTCTAG
TGCGGCCGCGCCCAATACGCAAACCGCCTCTCCCCGCGCGTTGGCCGATTCATTAATGCAGCTGGCACGA
CAGGTTTCCCGACTGGAAAGCGGGCAGTGAGCGCAACGCAATTAATGTGAGTTAGCTCACTCATTAGGCA
CCCCAGGCTTTACACTTTATGCTTCCGGCTCGTATGTTGTGTGGAATTGTGAGCGGATAACAATTTCACA
CAGGAAACAGCTATGACATGATTACGAATTCGAGCTCGGCAATAGAAGAATCTATAGAAAGCATAAAAAG
CCTTATAGAAAACAAAGAATACATACAAAAGTTACATTTTATAAAAAAATTAATAAATAAGGTTTACAAA
AAATTAAATTACTTTTTTTAAAAACTAAACTTTGAAAGCCTTGTTATAATATAAAATATAATAATCAAAT
ATTATTCAAAGTTAACAGCAATGAAGTTTATAATAAATTGGATCCAGGAGGTCTATGAATATAAAGAATA
AATTAATATCGCTGCTAATTGTAGTAGCAATCTCTTTTATCGCATGCAAAACGCCTCCAGAATCAAGAGA
GAGTAAAAATGCTAAAATTGCACAACCAGATAATAAAAATTTTCAATTAAGAGATATAAAAGACATTAAA
AATGAACTAATAAGAGAACGGGGACATCTTTTTTATTCCAAAGAGTTTAATGAAGCTGAAAGATTAGAAG
AAGCAATGAAACAAAGTTTTTCCAAAAAAAAAGCAATAGAAGGAAATGAAATTGCTCTAAAAGTACTTGA
AAGATACAAAACAATAATAAGAGAAACGAGGGAAAAAAAAGAAAAAACAAATTACCTTAAAGAAAATATT
GAAAAGTATCTAAACGATGCAGAAGCAAATGAAGCATACATATGGATCCCGCTGGAAATCGACGAAGTAA
ATAATTTATATTTTGAAGCAACAAGAAAATATAAAAATTACGATCTTGATAATGCCCTTGACATGTATAG
CAAGGCCTTTAACAGAGCACAACAAGCAGCAAAAAATGCCAAAGAAGCTAAAGCTTTAAAAGAAACTGAT
GAGAGAATGTACAAACAATTAAAAGCACTTGAAGCGGCTTCCAACTTACCAATTTATAGCAATAATAAGC
TTATAAAGCCATCTCCATGGAATGGTAGAGCATTCATTAAAGAAAGAAACAGTCACTTAAACCTTTTAAA
TACTAATAAAGACACTTATCTTCTTGGAGAAGCAGAAATTTCAATTCCAATAGTACTCGCATACGAAGAA
AAAGTGGAAATAGCAAAAAACTCCAAACCTCAAGAACAATTCAAAACGCTAGAACTTATTGAAAGATCTA
GAACATTGTGGGAAAAAGGGGTTGAGGCTAAAAATGTAAAAAACTTTAGACTTGCCAATGAATTATTTTT
AGAATCTGCAAGATACCTTGAAGCTTATCAAAGCAATGCAAGCAGCGAGCTTTACGTAATAAAAATAGGC
AATACCCTATGGGGCATTTCCAAAAAATTATACAACGATCCTTACTTATGGCCAAAAATTTGGTTTGCCA
ACAGACAAAAAATACAAAATCCGGATCTAATTCATTCTAACTGGAAGATAATAATTCCTGCCAAAGGGTA
CCGATCCTCTAGAGTCGACCTGCAGATGGTTAGTAAAGGTGAAGAAGATAATATGGCTATTATTAAAGAA
TTTATGAGATTTAAAGTTCACATGGAAGGTAGTGTTAATGGTCATGAATTTGAAATTGAAGGTGAAGGTG
AAGGTAGACCTTATGAAGGTACTCAAACTGCTAAATTAAAAGTTACTAAAGGTGGTCCTTTACCTTTTGC
TTGGGATATTTTAAGTCCTCAATTTATGTATGGTAGTAAAGCATACGTTAAACATCCTGCTGATATTCCT
GATTATTTAAAATTAAGTTTTCCTGAAGGTTTTAAATGGGAAAGAGTTATGAATTTTGAAGATGGTGGTG
TTGTTACTGTTACTCAAGATAGTAGTTTACAAGATGGTGAATTTATTTATAAAGTTAAATTAAGAGGTAC
TAATTTTCCTAGTGATGGTCCTGTTATGCAAAAAAAAACTATGGGTTGGGAAGCTAGTAGTGAAAGAATG
TATCCTGAAGATGGTGCTTTAAAAGGTGAAATTAAACAAAGATTAAAATTAAAAGATGGTGGTCATTATG
ATGCTGAAGTTAAAACTACTTATAAAGCTAAAAAACCTGTTCAATTACCTGGTGCTTATAATGTTAATAT
TAAATTAGATATTACTTCGCATAATGAAGATTATACTATTGTTGAACAATATGAAAGAGCTGAAGGTAGA
CATAGTACAGGTGGTATGGATGAATTATATAAATAAGCTTGGCACTGGCCGTCGTTTTACAACGTCGTGA
CTGGGAAAACCCTGGCGTTACCCAACTTAATCGCCTTGCAGCACATCCCCCTTTCGCCAGCTGGCGTAAT
AGCGAAGAGGCCCGCACCGATCGCCCTTCCCAACAGTTGCGCAGCCTGAATGGCGAATGGCGCGGCCGCC
CTAGGTTAATACCCGAGCTTCAAGGAAGATTTCCTATTAAGGTTGAACTTAAGAGCTTAAGCATAGACGA
TTTGAAAAAAATTTTAAAACAAACAAAAAATTCTTTAATAAAACAATATGTTGCGATGTTTAAGGTTTAT
GATTTAGATTTAAAGTTTAGTGAGGAAGCTATAGATAGAATTGCAGAGCTTACTTTTAATATGAATCTTG
AGAGTGAAAATCTTGGTGCCAGAAGACTTCACGGTGTTATGGAAATAGTGCTTGCAGATCTTTTTTTTGA
AGTGCCTGGCAGTAAGTTGAAAAAATTTGAAATAAACTTGGACTATGTTAATAAAAAAATACAAATTAAC
GAACAAAAAGATTTGAATTATTATATAATTTAGTTAAAAGCAATTTTAAATGAGGGAGGTTTCCATATGT
TACGCAGCAGCAACGATGTTACGCAGCAGGGCAGTCGCCCTAAAACAAAGTTAGGTGGCTCAAGTATGGG
CATCATTCGCACATGTAGGCTCGGCCCTGACCAAGTCAAATCCATGCGGGCTGCTCTTGATCTTTTCGGT
CGTGAGTTCGGAGACGTAGCCACCTACTCCCAACATCAGCCGGACTCCGATTACCTCGGGAACTTGCTCC
GTAGTAAGACATTCATCGCGCTTGCTGCCTTCGACCAAGAAGCGGTTGTTGGCGCTCTCGCGGCTTACGT
TCTGCCCAAGTTTGAGCAGCCGCGTAGTGAGATCTATATCTATGATCTCGCAGTCTCCGGCGAGCACCGG
AGGCAGGGCATTGCCACCGCGCTCATCAATCTCCTCAAGCATGAGGCCAACGCGCTTGGTGCTTATGTGA
TCTACGTGCAAGCAGATTACGGTGACGATCCCGCAGTGGCTCTCTATACAAAGTTGGGCATACGGGAAGA
AGTGATGCACTTTGATATCGACCCAAGTACCGCCACCTAACAATTCGTTCAAGCCGAGATCGGCTTACGC
GTCCAAAATCCCTTAACGTGAGTTTTCGTTCCACTGAGCGTCAGACCCCGTAGAAAAGATCAAAGGATCT
TCTTGAGATCCTTTTTTTCTGCGCGTAATCTGCTGCTTGCAAACAAAAAAACCACCGCTACCAGCGGTGG
TTTGTTTGCCGGATCAAGAGCTACCAACTCTTTTTCCGAAGGTAACTGGCTTCAGCAGAGCGCAGATACC
AAATACTGTTCTTCTAGTGTAGCCGTAGTTAGGCCACCACTTCAAGAACTCTGTAGCACCGCCTACATAC
CTCGCTCTGCTAATCCTGTTACCAGTGGCTGCTGCCAGTGGCGATAAGTCGTGTCTTACCGGGTTGGACT
CAAGACGATAGTTACCGGATAAGGCGCAGCGGTCGGGCTGAACGGGGGGTTCGTGCACACAGCCCAGCTT
GGAGCGAACGACCTACACCGAACTGAGATACCTACAGCGTGAGCTATGAGAAAGCGCCACGCTTCCCGAA
GGGAGAAAGGCGGACAGGTATCCGGTAAGCGGCAGGGTCGGAACAGGAGAGCGCACGAGGGAGCTTCCAG
GGGGAAACGCCTGGTATCTTTATAGTCCTGTCGGGTTTCGCCACCTCTGACTTGAGCGTCGATTTTTGTG
ATGCTCGTCAGGGGGGCGGAGCCTATGGAAAAACGCCAGCAACGCGGCCTTTTTACGGTTCCTGGCCTTT
TGCTGGCCTTTTGCTCACATGTTCTTTCCTGCACTAGATCCCCGGCAAGTTCATCCTTAGGGTTTTCATA
TCTCTTAAAAAGTCAATTTCTGCTTGATTAATTTCTTGTGGATTATTGTTTTTGCGGTTTTTCATTTTTT
ATCTCCTTGAGTATTGAATTTTTTCTTATATATAAAATATAGCAAAAACTATTTTTGCCAACTTTTTTAC
AAAAAATTTTTTATTAAAACACTTAGGGCTTTGCTAAATTCTCTTTTAAAAGAACTTAGTAAAGCCCTAT
GGATTTAAGAACTGATTATACTTACGTAGTAAAAATACTACAGATATTAATAGTATAGACCATATCAAAA
TCATAATCAATTTATATTTATCTAAAATTGTGGTCCATACAAAATACAAAAAAATTAGGTTTTTCTAAAT
TCTATTTTAAAAGAACTTAGTAACACCTAATCTCTAAATTACTTACAAAATTCTAAAATTAGATTTTTAG
TTCTTCATATTTCTTTAAAAGTTTTTTAAGAAAATCTTTTTGATTTTCAAAAATTTCATGCATCATAAAA
CTAGTAAATTTGGATTTTTTTTTGTAAAAATCATAACTTTCTTGGGTTTTAAGTTGAAATCTTAATGGTT
TTATTGGATTTTGCCTAGATTTTTTTAACGCCGGACTTTCTTTATCTTTTATAAAATTATAAGAATTTTT
AATACCATTTTCTATTAAATAATCTTCTTTTATAAGCCCCTCTTGCAGTGCAGTTGCTAATCTTAAATAC
TTATACGCTTGAGTTTTTGCTACATCAAAGTCTTTTATAAAATCAAGAAAAGTTTTATAACCATCAAATT
TATAATATTGATTATCTTTTATTTCTTTTAAAATTTTAATATTTTCCACCCTGTGGAATATTTCTTTTTT
GAAATTGTCATTTAACTTTTCCTTTAGTGTCTTGTAATAAGAAATTTTACTTTCATTAATCATTAAATTT
TGTTCAACATAAGTATCTATCTTTTTTGTTAAAACTTTAACAACACGTTTTTTTTCCATAAAAATTTTCC
TTTATTTTTGCAACATTTTCCTTAATTGATATAATTGTTACTATTTTAGATTTTTTAATATCCACTTAAG
AATTAATCCCTCACTAGAATATTTTTTATTATAGAATTCATATACATGTTTTTCTAAATCTATAAATTTA
TCAACAATTGCTTTATTATAGGGTGTATCTATCTTTTCTTTTCTTAATAATCGTCTCATATTCTTTAAAT
AACAACAAACACTGCCGGTTTTAAACCTAAATTCTATGTAATATATTTTTGAAAAAGTATATACATTTTC
AACCCCGTTTATTTCATACTTTACAAAAACATTATTTATTGGTTTTCTATAACCATAGTAAATGCCTAAA
AATTTGTCCCCGTCTTTCATAGGATATAGATAAAGTTTTTGAATCTCTGATTTATCTAATAATTTTTCAA
AAAAAATTATACACCGCTTTTGTTTGTTACTAACTACTCTATGCAATGCCTTTAATATTTTTGTGTGATA
TATATTTTTATCACCTTTTTTTTCTTTCAGCAGGAAGATACTTTCTTTTGGAAATTTAATTTTTTGTTCA
TTTATTCTTGCAGCCTTAAGTCCGATTTTCATATTTAATCCTTATATAGCCTTTCTATTTAATTCTTTTA
AACTCAATAAACTTTTTTGGTTTTTCATTAGTTCTAATAATTCGCAATAATATGTGCAAAACACTTTATT
GTATTCTATTTTCTTTTGGTTATTCAAATATTCTTTTATAATTGGCTTTAGAAGTTCAATATTTACTTCT
TTTTTTAGTTGTTCAATAAGGATATTGAAAATGTTTGTTTTTAAATCTTGATAATTTTGTTGAGAATTTT
CTTTTTTTCTTTCAATTGACTTCTCTAATTTACGCTTTATATTGTTTAAATCGCTATATTTATGACTTTC
AATAATAAAATGAGGCTTAAATTTGTAATTTTCGTATATTTTTTGGAAACTTGTTTCTAATTGTTTAGAA
TTATATTCATTTTTTTCAAATTCTTTTTGAGTGTTGCATAGAATTTCCTTTAATTTTTCTTGTTTTTCTT
TCATACAAGATTTAGTAAAATGTATATTTTTATTTTTTAGTAATTTAATTTCTATTATTTTTATGATTTT
AAGTATTTTGATTATATTATCTTTATCAATATTTAAATTGAATAAAATTGTAAGAAAAATTGAAAGAATT
TTTTTACATAAAAAGTTACATTTATTGAAGTAATTTCTTACTTGATACTTTTCTATTTCATTAATCTTTC
TTTCTTCTTTTATATTATTTTTATTATTTAAACACTCCTTTAAATCTACACTCCCATTTTTAGTAAATCT
ATCTTTAAGGCCCCTTGAAACTCTATTTTGAAATCTTAAATCTTTTTTTTCTTGAAAGTATTTATAGATT
TTTTGGTAACATTCTTTTTTTGAAAAATTAAGTTGATAGTATATTTCGGTCCCCAAATTTACCCCTAAGT
GTTTGTGATAATTAGTTGTGACTTTAAATTCTTTTTCTAATTTGTAAAGGTAATTTTGCAGTGTTTTTAG
TTTAACGGGTGTTTGACTATTTCTTTTAAGGTTTTCATTAAAGTAATAGAGTATGTTTTTTTGTGTGTAT
TTCTTATATGTTTTATTTATGTACGCTAGTGTTGAGATAAGGACTACTAATTTATACTGTAATTTATTGT
AGCAAGTTGTGGTTTTACTGGTTTTGTTTATATTA
Features (pLannotate 1.2.2; 12 found; start..end, strand, type, name):
    568..660     +  CDS            lacI (fragment): lac repressor; lacI; The lac repressor binds to the lac operator to inhibit transcription in E. coli. This inhibition can be relieved by adding lactose or isopropyl-β-D-thiogalactopyranoside (IPTG).
    673..694     +  protein_bind   CAP binding site: CAP binding activates transcription in the presence of cAMP. E. coli catabolite activator protein
    709..739     +  promoter       lac promoter: promoter for the E. coli lac operon
    747..763     +  protein_bind   lac operator: The lac repressor binds to the lac operator to inhibit transcription in E. coli. This inhibition can be relieved by adding lactose or isopropyl-β-D-thiogalactopyranoside (IPTG). lac repressor encoded by lacI
    809..928     +  CDS            hrpA (fragment): HRPA_BORBU - Experimental evidence at protein level: Swiss-Prot protein existence level 1. Has RNA-stimulated ATPase activity and RNA helicase activity (PubMed:24367266). Involved in global regulation of gene expression (PubMed:21814569). Could be involved in RNA processing and post- transcriptional gene regulation (PubMed:24367266). Essential for both tick transmission and mouse infection (PubMed:24367266). From Borrelia burgdorferi (strain ATCC 35210 / B31 / CIP 102532 / DSM 4680).
   2173..2195    +  misc_feature   MCS (fragment): pUC18/19 multiple cloning site
   2196..2903    +  CDS            mCherry: mCherry is a basic (constitutively fluorescent) red fluorescent protein published in 2004, derived from Discosoma sp.. It is reported to be a very rapidly-maturing monomer with low acid sensitivity.
   2913..3067    +  CDS            lacZα (fragment): LacZα fragment of β-galactosidase; lacZ fragment
   3086..3460    +  CDS            hslU (fragment): HSLU_BORBU - Protein inferred from homology: Swiss-Prot protein existence level 3. ATPase subunit of a proteasome-like degradation complex; this subunit has chaperone activity. The binding of ATP and its subsequent hydrolysis by HslU are essential for unfolding of protein substrates subsequently hydrolyzed by HslV. HslU recognizes the N-terminal part of its protein substrates and unfolds these before they are guided to HslV for hydrolysis. From Borrelia burgdorferi (strain ATCC 35210 / B31 / CIP 102532 / DSM 4680).
   3497..4030    +  CDS            GmR: gentamycin acetyltransferase; aacC1; confers resistance to gentamycin
   4133..4721    +  rep_origin     ori: high-copy-number ColE1/pMB1/pBR322/pUC origin of replication
   5687..5703    -  promoter       ADH1 promoter (fragment): S. cerevisiae ADH1; promoter for alcohol dehydrogenase 1
