[The description below was written by a language model from this plasmid's Addgene catalogue record and pLannotate feature annotations shown in this document.]
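Description:
pBSV2G_P0826-BB0323-mCherryBb is a 7,525-nt E. coli/Borrelia burgdorferi shuttle vector built on the pBSV2G_2 backbone and catalogued as a bacterial expression plasmid. In E. coli it replicates from a high-copy ColE1/pUC-type origin. The record contains a discrepancy about selection. The purpose line calls the plasmid kanamycin-resistant, but the resistance field lists gentamicin, and both sequence records annotate an intact gentamicin acetyltransferase gene (aacC1) with no kanamycin marker, so gentamicin appears to be the actual selection. A fragment matching B. burgdorferi hslU lies immediately upstream of the resistance gene. It probably belongs to the Borrelia-derived region that drives the marker, though the record does not identify that promoter. The large stretch after the origin has no meaningful annotation (only a 17-nt hit to a yeast ADH1 promoter, almost certainly spurious). It presumably holds the functions needed for replication in the spirochete, but these are not described.

The payload sits within remnants of a pUC-style lac promoter/operator and lacZα cloning region. It is a translational fusion of the B. burgdorferi protein BB0323 to a C-terminal mCherry, expressed from the bb0826 promoter. The "Bb" suffix suggests an mCherry sequence adapted for B. burgdorferi, although this is not spelled out. An annotated hrpA fragment at the start of the insert probably reflects Borrelia genomic sequence carried along with the promoter. The unannotated span between it and the short MCS remnant preceding mCherry corresponds to the position expected for the BB0323 coding region. The two feature tables, from the depositor sequence and the repository's sequencing, show the same features in the same order and differ only in their start coordinate.

The plasmid belongs to a toolkit of fluorescent proteins, promoters and selectable markers for the Lyme disease spirochete, and is suited to fluorescence imaging of BB0323 localization in live B. burgdorferi cells.
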