Addgene plasmid #118244: pBSV2G_P0826-BB0323-mCherryBb
Purpose: Kanamycin-resistant E.coli/B. burgdorferi shuttle vector; Encodes a BB0323-mCherry translational fusion under the control of the bb0826 promoter
Depositing lab: Christine Jacobs-Wagner. Depositing organization: Yale University. Publication: Fluorescent Proteins, Promoters, and Selectable Markers for Applications in the Lyme Disease Spirochete Borrelia burgdorferi. Takacs CN, Kloos ZA, Scott M, Rosa PA, Jacobs-Wagner C. Appl Environ Microbiol. 2018 Oct 12. pii: AEM.01824-18. doi: 10.1128/AEM.01824-18. PubMed 30315081.
Backbone
  Vector backbone: pBSV2G_2
  Vector type: Bacterial Expression
Growth in bacteria
  Bacterial resistance: Gentamicin, 10 μg/mL
  Growth temperature: 30°C
  Growth strain: DH5alpha
  Copy number: High Copy
Gene/Insert
  Gene/Insert name: BB0323-mCherry translational fusion under the control of the bb0826 promoter
  Species: Synthetic
  Tag / fusion protein: mCherry (C terminal on backbone)
  Cloning method: Restriction Enzyme; 5′ cloning site Unknown (unknown if destroyed)
  Sequencing primers: 5′ M13R; 3′ M13F(-21)
Terms and licenses: Academic/Nonprofit Terms; Industry Terms: Not Available to Industry
Depositor comments: Please visit https://www.biorxiv.org/content/early/2018/09/21/363390 for bioRxiv preprint.
How to cite: pBSV2G_P0826-BB0323-mCherryBb was a gift from Christine Jacobs-Wagner (Addgene plasmid # 118244 ; http://n2t.net/addgene:118244 ; RRID:Addgene_118244)
